LOCUS       pWPT-CCC/ACC-mEG 10738 bp DNA circular 17-OCT-2013
SOURCE
  ORGANISM
COMMENT     This file is created by Vector NTI http://www.invitrogen.com/
COMMENT     VNTDATE|676158593|
COMMENT     VNTDBDATE|676158593|
COMMENT     LSOWNER|
COMMENT     VNTNAME|pWPT-CCC/ACC-mEGFP-IRES-mCherry|
COMMENT     VNTAUTHORNAME|Josh|
FEATURES             Location/Qualifiers
     misc_feature    17..39
                     /vntifkey="21"
                     /label=TIS:\\CCC/ACC
     CDS             34..762
                     /vntifkey="4"
                     /label=mEGFP
     RBS             790..1365
                     /vntifkey="32"
                     /label=IRES
                     /note="Internal Ribosome Entry Site (IRES)"
     CDS             1393..2103
                     /vntifkey="4"
                     /label=mCherry
     enhancer        2112..2710
                     /vntifkey="9"
                     /label=WPRE
     primer_bind     10320..10437
                     /vntifkey="28"
                     /label=cPPT
                     /note="central PPT of HIV"
     splicing_signal 10198..10200
                     /vntifkey="38"
                     /label=SA
     misc_feature    9602..9806
                     /vntifkey="21"
                     /label=RRE
     misc_recomb     2848..2882
                     /vntifkey="86"
                     /label=LoxP
                     /note="LoxP"
     LTR             2728..3086
                     /vntifkey="19"
                     /label=LTR/SIN
                     /note="HIV LTR with U3 deletion"
     splicing_signal 9031..9034
                     /vntifkey="38"
                     /label=SD
                     /note="5' splice signal"
     misc_feature    8974..9111
                     /vntifkey="21"
                     /label=psi
                     /note="HIV packaging signal"
     LTR             8289..8922
                     /vntifkey="19"
                     /label=LTR
     polyA_signal    7271..8120
                     /vntifkey="25"
                     /label=pA
                     /note="SV40 pA and intron"
     misc_feature    6412..6869
                     /vntifkey="21"
                     /label=gpt
     promoter        5932..6187
                     /vntifkey="30"
                     /label=SV40
                     /note="SV40 promoter/enhancer"
     misc_feature    5643..5643
                     /vntifkey="21"
                     /label=ORI
     CDS             4018..4878
                     /vntifkey="4"
                     /label=AmpR
     promoter        10470..10717
                     /vntifkey="29"
                     /label=EF1-short
BASE COUNT  2757 a 2680 c 2760 g 2541 t
ORIGIN
        1 tcgagtaact aactaaccca tgggttgatt accatgggcg aattcagcaa gggcgaggag
       61 ctgttcaccg gggtggtgcc catcctggtc gagctggacg gcgacgtaaa cggccacaag
      121 ttcagcgtgt ccggcgaggg cgagggcgat gccacctacg gcaagctgac cctgaagttc
      181 atctgcacca ccggcaagct gcccgtgccc tggcccaccc tcgtgaccac cctgacctac
      241 ggcgtgcagt gcttcagccg ctaccccgac cacatgaagc agcacgactt cttcaagtcc
      301 gccatgcccg aaggctacgt ccaggagcgc accatcttct tcaaggacga cggcaactac
      361 aagacccgcg ccgaggtgaa gttcgagggc gacaccctgg tgaaccgcat cgagctgaag
      421 ggcatcgact tcaaggagga cggcaacatc ctggggcaca agctggagta caactacaac
      481 agccacaacg tctatatcat ggccgacaag cagaagaacg gcatcaaggt gaacttcaag
      541 atccgccaca acatcgagga cggcagcgtg cagctcgccg accactacca gcagaacacc
      601 cccatcggcg acggccccgt gctgctgccc gacaaccact acctgagcac ccagtccaag
      661 ctgagcaaag accccaacga gaagcgcgat cacatggtcc tgctggagtt cgtgaccgcc
      721 gccgggatca ctctcggcat ggacgagctg tacaagttcg aataagcatg catctagggc
      781 ggccaattcc gcccctctcc ctcccccccc cctaacgtta ctggccgaag ccgcttggaa
      841 taaggccggt gtgcgtttgt ctatatgtga ttttccacca tattgccgtc ttttggcaat
      901 gtgagggccc ggaaacctgg ccctgtcttc ttgacgagca ttcctagggg tctttcccct
      961 ctcgccaaag gaatgcaagg tctgttgaat gtcgtgaagg aagcagttcc tctggaagct
     1021 tcttgaagac aaacaacgtc tgtagcgacc ctttgcaggc agcggaaccc cccacctggc
     1081 gacaggtgcc tctgcggcca aaagccacgt gtataagata cacctgcaaa ggcggcacaa
     1141 ccccagtgcc acgttgtgag ttggatagtt gtggaaagag tcaaatggct ctcctcaagc
     1201 gtattcaaca aggggctgaa ggatgcccag aaggtacccc attgtatggg atctgatctg
     1261 gggcctcggt gcacatgctt tacatgtgtt tagtcgaggt taaaaaaacg tctaggcccc
     1321 ccgaaccacg gggacgtggt tttcctttga aaaacacgat gataagcttg ccacaacccg
     1381 ggatccgcca ccatggtgag caagggcgag gaggataaca tggccatcat caaggagttc
     1441 atgcgcttca aggtgcacat ggagggctcc gtgaacggcc acgagttcga gatcgagggc
     1501 gagggcgagg gccgccccta cgagggcacc cagaccgcca agctgaaggt gaccaagggt
     1561 ggccccctgc ccttcgcctg ggacatcctg tcccctcagt tcatgtacgg ctccaaggcc
     1621 tacgtgaagc accccgccga catccccgac tacttgaagc tgtccttccc cgagggcttc
     1681 aagtgggagc gcgtgatgaa cttcgaggac ggcggcgtgg tgaccgtgac ccaggactcc
     1741 tccctgcagg acggcgagtt catctacaag gtgaagctgc gcggcaccaa cttcccctcc
     1801 gacggccccg taatgcagaa gaagaccatg ggctgggagg cctcctccga gcggatgtac
     1861 cccgaggacg gcgccctgaa gggcgagatc aagcagaggc tgaagctgaa ggacggcggc
     1921 cactacgacg ctgaggtcaa gaccacctac aaggccaaga agcccgtgca gctgcccggc
     1981 gcctacaacg tcaacatcaa gttggacatc acctcccaca acgaggacta caccatcgtg
     2041 gaacagtacg aacgcgccga gggccgccac tccaccggcg gcatggacga gctgtacaag
     2101 taagcggccg ccgataatca acctctggat tacaaaattt gtgaaagatt gactggtatt
     2161 cttaactatg ttgctccttt tacgctatgt ggatacgctg ctttaatgcc tttgtatcat
     2221 gctattgctt cccgtatggc tttcattttc tcctccttgt ataaatcctg gttgctgtct
     2281 ctttatgagg agttgtggcc cgttgtcagg caacgtggcg tggtgtgcac tgtgtttgct
     2341 gacgcaaccc ccactggttg gggcattgcc accacctgtc agctcctttc cgggactttc
     2401 gctttccccc tccctattgc cacggcggaa ctcatcgccg cctgccttgc ccgctgctgg
     2461 acaggggctc ggctgttggg cactgacaat tccgtggtgt tgtcggggaa gctgacgtcc
     2521 tttccatggc tgctcgcctg tgttgccacc tggattctgc gcgggacgtc cttctgctac
     2581 gtcccttcgg ccctcaatcc agcggacctt ccttcccgcg gcctgctgcc ggctctgcgg
     2641 cctcttccgc gtcttcgcct tcgccctcag acgagtcgga tctccctttg ggccgcctcc
     2701 ccgcatcggg caattcgagc tcggtacctt taagaccaat gacttacaag gcagctgtag
     2761 atcttagcca ctttttaaaa gaaaaggggg gactggaagg gctaattcac tcccaacgaa
     2821 gacaagatgg gatcaattca ccatgggaat aacttcgtat agcatacatt atacgaagtt
     2881 atgctgcttt ttgcttgtac tgggtctctc tggttagacc agatctgagc ctgggagctc
     2941 tctggctaac tagggaaccc actgcttaag cctcaataaa gcttgccttg agtgcttcaa
     3001 gtagtgtgtg cccgtctgtt gtgtgactct ggtaactaga gatccctcag acccttttag
     3061 tcagtgtgga aaatctctag cagcatctag aattaattcc gtgtattcta tagtgtcacc
     3121 taaatcgtat gtgtatgata cataaggtta tgtattaatt gtagccgcgt tctaacgaca
     3181 atatgtacaa gcctaattgt gtagcatctg gcttactgaa gcagacccta tcatctctct
     3241 cgtaaactgc cgtcagagtc ggtttggttg gacgaacctt ctgagtttct ggtaacgccg
     3301 tcccgcaccc ggaaatggtc agcgaaccaa tcagcagggt catcgctagc cagatcctct
     3361 acgccggacg catcgtggcc ggcatcaccg gcgccacagg tgcggttgct ggcgcctata
     3421 tcgccgacat caccgatggg gaagatcggg ctcgccactt cgggctcatg agcgcttgtt
     3481 tcggcgtggg tatggtggca ggccccgtgg ccgggggact gttgggcgcc atctccttgc
     3541 atgcaccatt ccttgcggcg gcggtgctca acggcctcaa cctactactg ggctgcttcc
     3601 taatgcagga gtcgcataag ggagagcgtc gaatggtgca ctctcagtac aatctgctct
     3661 gatgccgcat agttaagcca gccccgacac ccgccaacac ccgctgacgc gccctgacgg
     3721 gcttgtctgc tcccggcatc cgcttacaga caagctgtga ccgtctccgg gagctgcatg
     3781 tgtcagaggt tttcaccgtc atcaccgaaa cgcgcgagac gaaagggcct cgtgatacgc
     3841 ctatttttat aggttaatgt catgataata atggtttctt agacgtcagg tggcactttt
     3901 cggggaaatg tgcgcggaac ccctatttgt ttatttttct aaatacattc aaatatgtat
     3961 ccgctcatga gacaataacc ctgataaatg cttcaataat attgaaaaag gaagagtatg
     4021 agtattcaac atttccgtgt cgcccttatt cccttttttg cggcattttg ccttcctgtt
     4081 tttgctcacc cagaaacgct ggtgaaagta aaagatgctg aagatcagtt gggtgcacga
     4141 gtgggttaca tcgaactgga tctcaacagc ggtaagatcc ttgagagttt tcgccccgaa
     4201 gaacgttttc caatgatgag cacttttaaa gttctgctat gtggcgcggt attatcccgt
     4261 attgacgccg ggcaagagca actcggtcgc cgcatacact attctcagaa tgacttggtt
     4321 gagtactcac cagtcacaga aaagcatctt acggatggca tgacagtaag agaattatgc
     4381 agtgctgcca taaccatgag tgataacact gcggccaact tacttctgac aacgatcgga
     4441 ggaccgaagg agctaaccgc ttttttgcac aacatggggg atcatgtaac tcgccttgat
     4501 cgttgggaac cggagctgaa tgaagccata ccaaacgacg agcgtgacac cacgatgcct
     4561 gtagcaatgg caacaacgtt gcgcaaacta ttaactggcg aactacttac tctagcttcc
     4621 cggcaacaat taatagactg gatggaggcg gataaagttg caggaccact tctgcgctcg
     4681 gcccttccgg ctggctggtt tattgctgat aaatctggag ccggtgagcg tgggtctcgc
     4741 ggtatcattg cagcactggg gccagatggt aagccctccc gtatcgtagt tatctacacg
     4801 acggggagtc aggcaactat ggatgaacga aatagacaga tcgctgagat aggtgcctca
     4861 ctgattaagc attggtaact gtcagaccaa gtttactcat atatacttta gattgattta
     4921 aaacttcatt tttaatttaa aaggatctag gtgaagatcc tttttgataa tctcatgacc
     4981 aaaatccctt aacgtgagtt ttcgttccac tgagcgtcag accccgtaga aaagatcaaa
     5041 ggatcttctt gagatccttt ttttctgcgc gtaatctgct gcttgcaaac aaaaaaacca
     5101 ccgctaccag cggtggtttg tttgccggat caagagctac caactctttt tccgaaggta
     5161 actggcttca gcagagcgca gataccaaat actgtccttc tagtgtagcc gtagttaggc
     5221 caccacttca agaactctgt agcaccgcct acatacctcg ctctgctaat cctgttacca
     5281 gtggctgctg ccagtggcga taagtcgtgt cttaccgggt tggactcaag acgatagtta
     5341 ccggataagg cgcagcggtc gggctgaacg gggggttcgt gcacacagcc cagcttggag
     5401 cgaacgacct acaccgaact gagataccta cagcgtgagc attgagaaag cgccacgctt
     5461 cccgaaggga gaaaggcgga caggtatccg gtaagcggca gggtcggaac aggagagcgc
     5521 acgagggagc ttccaggggg aaacgcctgg tatctttata gtcctgtcgg gtttcgccac
     5581 ctctgacttg agcgtcgatt tttgtgatgc tcgtcagggg ggcggagcct atggaaaaac
     5641 gccagcaacg cggccttttt acggttcctg gccttttgct ggccttttgc tcacatgttc
     5701 tttcctgcgt tatcccctga ttctgtggat aaccgtatta ccgcctttga gtgagctgat
     5761 accgctcgcc gcagccgaac gaccgagcgc agcgagtcag tgagcgagga agcggaagag
     5821 cgcccaatac gcaaaccgcc tctccccgcg cgttggccga ttcattaatg cagctgtgga
     5881 atgtgtgtca gttagggtgt ggaaagtccc caggctcccc agcaggcaga agtatgcaaa
     5941 gcatgcatct caattagtca gcaaccaggt gtggaaagtc cccaggctcc ccagcaggca
     6001 gaagtatgca aagcatgcat ctcaattagt cagcaaccat agtcccgccc ctaactccgc
     6061 ccatcccgcc cctaactccg cccagttccg cccattctcc gccccatggc tgactaattt
     6121 tttttattta tgcagaggcc gaggccgcct cggcctctga gctattccag aagtagtgag
     6181 gaggcttttt tggaggccta ggcttttgca aaaagcttgg acacaagaca ggcttgcgag
     6241 atatgtttga gaataccact ttatcccgcg tcagggagag gcagtgcgta aaaagacgcg
     6301 gactcatgtg aaatactggt ttttagtgcg ccagatctct ataatctcgc gcaacctatt
     6361 ttcccctcga acacttttta agccgtagat aaacaggctg ggacacttca catgagcgaa
     6421 aaatacatcg tcacctggga catgttgcag atccatgcac gtaaactcgc aagccgactg
     6481 atgccttctg aacaatggaa aggcattatt gccgtaagcc gtggcggtct gtaccgggtg
     6541 cgttactggc gcgtgaactg ggtattcgtc atgtcgatac cgtttgtatt tccagctacg
     6601 atcacgacaa ccagcgcgag cttaaagtgc tgaaacgcgc agaaggcgat ggcgaaggct
     6661 tcatcgttat tgatgacctg gtggataccg gtggtactgc ggttgcgatt cgtgaaatgt
     6721 atccaaaagc gcactttgtc accatcttcg caaaaccggc tggtcgtccg ctggttgatg
     6781 actatgttgt tgatatcccg caagatacct ggattgaaca gccgtgggat atgggcgtcg
     6841 tattcgtccc gccaatctcc ggtcgctaat cttttcaacg cctggcactg ccgggcgttg
     6901 ttctttttaa cttcaggcgg gttacaatag tttccagtaa gtattctgga ggctgcatcc
     6961 atgacacagg caaacctgag cgaaaccctg ttcaaacccc gctttaaaca tcctgaaacc
     7021 tcgacgctag tccgccgctt taatcacggc gcacaaccgc ctgtgcagtc ggcccttgat
     7081 ggtaaaacca tccctcactg gtatcgcatg attaaccgtc tgatgtggat ctggcgcggc
     7141 attgacccac gcgaaatcct cgacgtccag gcacgtattg tgatgagcga tgccgaacgt
     7201 accgacgatg atttatacga tacggtgatt ggctaccgtg gcggcaactg gatttatgag
     7261 tgggccccgg atctttgtga aggaacctta cttctgtggt gtgacataat tggacaaact
     7321 acctacagag atttaaagct ctaaggtaaa tataaaattt ttaagtgtat aatgtgttaa
     7381 actactgatt ctaattgttt gtgtatttta gattccaacc tatggaactg atgaatggga
     7441 gcagtggtgg aatgccttta atgaggaaaa cctgttttgc tcagaagaaa tgccatctag
     7501 tgatgatgag gctactgctg actctcaaca ttctactcct ccaaaaaaga agagaaaggt
     7561 agaagacccc aaggactttc cttcagaatt gctaagtttt ttgagtcatg ctgtgtttag
     7621 taatagaact cttgcttgct ttgctattta caccacaaag gaaaaagctg cactgctata
     7681 caagaaaatt atggaaaaat attctgtaac ctttataagt aggcataaca gttataatca
     7741 taacatactg ttttttctta ctccacacag gcatagagtg tctgctatta ataactatgc
     7801 tcaaaaattg tgtaccttta gctttttaat ttgtaaaggg gttaataagg aatatttgat
     7861 gtatagtgcc ttgactagag atcataatca gccataccac atttgtagag gttttacttg
     7921 ctttaaaaaa cctcccacac ctccccctga acctgaaaca taaaatgaat gcaattgttg
     7981 ttgttaactt gtttattgca gcttataatg gttacaaata aagcaatagc atcacaaatt
     8041 tcacaaataa agcatttttt tcactgcatt ctagttgtgg tttgtccaaa ctcatcaatg
     8101 tatcttatca tgtctggatc aactggataa ctcaagctaa ccaaaatcat cccaaacttc
     8161 ccaccccata ccctattacc actgccaatt acctagtggt ttcatttact ctaaacctgt
     8221 gattcctctg aattattttc attttaaaga aattgtattt gttaaatatg tactacaaac
     8281 ttagtagttg gaagggctaa ttcactccca aagaagacaa gatatccttg atctgtggat
     8341 ctaccacaca caaggctact tccctgatta gcagaactac acaccagggc caggggtcag
     8401 atatccactg acctttggat ggtgctacaa gctagtacca gttgagccag ataaggtaga
     8461 agaggccaat aaaggagaga acaccagctt gttacaccct gtgagcctgc atgggatgga
     8521 tgacccggag agagaagtgt tagagtggag gtttgacagc cgcctagcat ttcatcacgt
     8581 ggcccgagag ctgcatccgg agtacttcaa gaactgctga tatcgagctt gctacaaggg
     8641 actttccgct ggggactttc cagggaggcg tggcctgggc gggactgggg agtggcgagc
     8701 cctcagatcc tgcatataag cagctgcttt ttgcctgtac tgggtctctc tggttagacc
     8761 agatctgagc ctgggagctc tctggctaac tagggaaccc actgcttaag cctcaataaa
     8821 gcttgccttg agtgcttcaa gtagtgtgtg cccgtctgtt gtgtgactct ggtaactaga
     8881 gatccctcag acccttttag tcagtgtgga aaatctctag cagtggcgcc cgaacaggga
     8941 cttgaaagcg aaagggaaac cagaggagct ctctcgacgc aggactcggc ttgctgaagc
     9001 gcgcacggca agaggcgagg ggcggcgact ggtgagtacg ccaaaaattt tgactagcgg
     9061 aggctagaag gagagagatg ggtgcgagag cgtcagtatt aagcggggga gaattagatc
     9121 gcgatgggaa aaaattcggt taaggccagg gggaaagaaa aaatataaat taaaacatat
     9181 agtatgggca agcagggagc tagaacgatt cgcagttaat cctggcctgt tagaaacatc
     9241 agaaggctgt agacaaatac tgggacagct acaaccatcc cttcagacag gatcagaaga
     9301 acttagatca ttatataata cagtagcaac cctctattgt gtgcatcaaa ggatagagat
     9361 aaaagacacc aaggaagctt tagacaagat agaggaagag caaaacaaaa gtaagaccac
     9421 cgcacagcaa gcggccggcc gctgatcttc agacctggag gaggagatat gagggacaat
     9481 tggagaagtg aattatataa atataaagta gtaaaaattg aaccattagg agtagcaccc
     9541 accaaggcaa agagaagagt ggtgcagaga gaaaaaagag cagtgggaat aggagctttg
     9601 ttccttgggt tcttgggagc agcaggaagc actatgggcg cagcgtcaat gacgctgacg
     9661 gtacaggcca gacaattatt gtctggtata gtgcagcagc agaacaattt gctgagggct
     9721 attgaggcgc aacagcatct gttgcaactc acagtctggg gcatcaagca gctccaggca
     9781 agaatcctgg ctgtggaaag atacctaaag gatcaacagc tcctggggat ttggggttgc
     9841 tctggaaaac tcatttgcac cactgctgtg ccttggaatg ctagttggag taataaatct
     9901 ctggaacaga tttggaatca cacgacctgg atggagtggg acagagaaat taacaattac
     9961 acaagcttaa tacactcctt aattgaagaa tcgcaaaacc agcaagaaaa gaatgaacaa
    10021 gaattattgg aattagataa atgggcaagt ttgtggaatt ggtttaacat aacaaattgg
    10081 ctgtggtata taaaattatt cataatgata gtaggaggct tggtaggttt aagaatagtt
    10141 tttgctgtac tttctatagt gaatagagtt aggcagggat attcaccatt atcgtttcag
    10201 acccacctcc caaccccgag gggacccgac aggcccgaag gaatagaaga agaaggtgga
    10261 gagagagaca gagacagatc cattcgatta gtgaacggat ctcgacggta tcggttaact
    10321 tttaaaagaa aaggggggat tggggggtac agtgcagggg aaagaatagt agacataata
    10381 gcaacagaca tacaaactaa agaattacaa aaacaaatta caaaaattca aaattttccg
    10441 atcacgagac tagcctcgac aagcttgatc gatggctccg gtgcccgtca gtgggcagag
    10501 cgcacatcgc ccacagtccc cgagaagttg gggggagggg tcggcaattg aaccggtgcc
    10561 tagagaaggt ggcgcggggt aaactgggaa agtgatgtcg tgtactggct ccgccttttt
    10621 cccgagggtg ggggagaacc gtatataagt gcagtagtcg ccgtgaacgt tctttttcgc
    10681 aacgggtttg ccgccagaac acaggtgtcg tgacgcgcat ccaggcctaa gcttacgc
//
